Addgene plasmid #196775: pGG-PIP37
Purpose: Contains LECRK-VI.2 promoter
Depositing lab: Marc Somssich. Depositing organization: University of Melbourne. Publication: Resolving spatially distinct phytohormone response zones in Arabidopsis thaliana roots colonized by Fusarium oxysporum. Calabria J, Wang L, Rast-Somssich MI, Chen HW, Watt M, Persson S, Andersen TG, Idnurm A, Somssich M. J Exp Bot. 2025 Jan 17:erae516. doi: 10.1093/jxb/erae516. PubMed 39823275.
Backbone
  Vector backbone: pGGA000
  Total vector size (bp): 3872
  Vector type: GreenGate (GG) Entry Vector
Growth in bacteria
  Bacterial resistance: Ampicillin, 100 μg/mL
  Growth temperature: 37°C
  Growth strain: DH5alpha
  Copy number: High Copy
Gene/Insert
  Gene/Insert name: L-TYPE LECTIN RECEPTOR KINASE-VI.2 (alt names: LECRK-VI.2; AT5G01540)
  Species: A. thaliana (mustard weed)
  Insert size (bp): 1183
Terms and licenses: Academic/Nonprofit Terms; Industry Terms: Not Available to Industry
Depositor comments: Please visit https://doi.org/10.1101/2022.12.20.521292 for bioRxiv preprint.
How to cite: pGG-PIP37 was a gift from Marc Somssich (Addgene plasmid # 196775 ; http://n2t.net/addgene:196775 ; RRID:Addgene_196775)
