[The description below was written by a language model from this plasmid's Addgene catalogue record and pLannotate feature annotations shown in this document.]
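Description:
pGG-PIP37 is a GreenGate entry vector built on the pGGA000 backbone, the module position used in the GreenGate Golden Gate-style cloning system for plant promoters. It is a small bacterial plasmid of about 3.9 kb (the catalogue lists 3,872 bp; the sequenced record is 3,868 nt), propagated in E. coli from a high-copy ColE1/pUC-type origin and selected with ampicillin through the bla β-lactamase gene under its own promoter.

The payload is a 1,183 bp promoter fragment from Arabidopsis thaliana L-TYPE LECTIN RECEPTOR KINASE-VI.2 (LECRK-VI.2, AT5G01540). The automated annotation does not label this plant sequence, but there is an unannotated gap of roughly the right size between the SP6 and T7 phage promoters, which is consistent with the insert sitting in the cloning site. The surrounding elements are leftovers of the pUC-style cloning region: a CAP binding site, lac promoter and lac operator upstream, a lacZα fragment downstream, and short fragments of lacI, bom and rop that are not expected to be functional. The type IIS recognition sites and overhangs that define the GreenGate module are not listed in the feature table.

On its own the plasmid expresses nothing in plants. It serves as a promoter donor to be combined with other GreenGate modules (such as tags, coding sequences or reporters, terminators and plant resistance cassettes) in a destination vector for plant transformation. The associated publication deals with spatially distinct phytohormone response zones in Arabidopsis roots colonised by Fusarium oxysporum, suggesting the promoter is used to build transcriptional reporters, although the record itself states only that the plasmid contains the LECRK-VI.2 promoter.
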