Features (pLannotate 1.2.2; 12 found; start..end, strand, type, name):
     96..200     +  promoter       AmpR promoter: bla
    201..1061    +  CDS            AmpR: β-lactamase; bla; confers resistance to ampicillin, carbenicillin, and related antibiotics
   1232..1820    +  rep_origin     ori: high-copy-number ColE1/pMB1/pBR322/pUC origin of replication
   2003..2095    +  CDS            lacI (fragment): lac repressor; lacI; The lac repressor binds to the lac operator to inhibit transcription in E. coli. This inhibition can be relieved by adding lactose or isopropyl-β-D-thiogalactopyranoside (IPTG).
   2108..2129    +  protein_bind   CAP binding site: CAP binding activates transcription in the presence of cAMP. E. coli catabolite activator protein
   2144..2174    +  promoter       lac promoter: promoter for the E. coli lac operon
   2182..2198    +  protein_bind   lac operator: The lac repressor binds to the lac operator to inhibit transcription in E. coli. This inhibition can be relieved by adding lactose or isopropyl-β-D-thiogalactopyranoside (IPTG). lac repressor encoded by lacI
   2212..2230    +  promoter       SP6 promoter: promoter for bacteriophage SP6 RNA polymerase
   3455..3473    -  promoter       T7 promoter: promoter for bacteriophage T7 RNA polymerase
   3475..3627    +  CDS            lacZα (fragment): LacZα fragment of β-galactosidase; lacZ fragment
   3633..3732    -  misc_feature   bom (fragment): basis of mobility region from pBR322
   3834..1       -  CDS            rop (fragment) (across the origin): Rop protein, which maintains plasmids at low copy number; rop
>Addgene plasmid #196775 | pGG-PIP37 | addgene full sequence | sequence record 396349 | Addgene NGS Result
GACGAAAGGGCCTCGTGATACGCCTATTTTTATAGGTTAATGTCATGATAATAATGGTTTCTTAGACGTC
AGGTGGCACTTTTCGGGGAAATGTGCGCGGAACCCCTATTTGTTTATTTTTCTAAATACATTCAAATATG
TATCCGCTCATGAGACAATAACCCTGATAAATGCTTCAATAATATTGAAAAAGGAAGAGTATGAGTATTC
AACATTTCCGTGTCGCCCTTATTCCCTTTTTTGCGGCATTTTGCCTTCCTGTTTTTGCTCACCCAGAAAC
GCTGGTGAAAGTAAAAGATGCTGAAGATCAGTTGGGTGCACGAGTGGGTTACATCGAACTGGATCTCAAC
AGCGGTAAGATCCTTGAGAGTTTTCGCCCCGAAGAACGTTTTCCAATGATGAGCACTTTTAAAGTTCTGC
TATGTGGCGCGGTATTATCCCGTATTGACGCCGGGCAAGAGCAACTCGGTCGCCGCATACACTATTCTCA
GAATGACTTGGTTGAGTACTCACCAGTCACAGAAAAGCATCTTACGGATGGCATGACAGTAAGAGAATTA
TGCAGTGCTGCCATAACCATGAGTGATAACACTGCGGCCAACTTACTTCTGACAACGATCGGAGGACCGA
AGGAGCTAACCGCTTTTTTGCACAACATGGGGGATCATGTAACTCGCCTTGATCGTTGGGAACCGGAGCT
GAATGAAGCCATACCAAACGACGAGCGTGACACCACGATGCCTGTAGCAATGGCAACAACGTTGCGCAAA
CTATTAACTGGCGAACTACTTACTCTAGCTTCCCGGCAACAATTAATAGACTGGATGGAGGCGGATAAAG
TTGCAGGACCACTTCTGCGCTCGGCCCTTCCGGCTGGCTGGTTTATTGCTGATAAATCTGGAGCCGGTGA
GCGTGGCTCTCGAGGTATCATTGCAGCACTGGGGCCAGATGGTAAGCCCTCCCGTATCGTAGTTATCTAC
ACGACGGGGAGTCAGGCAACTATGGATGAACGAAATAGACAGATCGCTGAGATAGGTGCCTCACTGATTA
AGCATTGGTAACTGTCAGACCAAGTTTACTCATATATACTTTAGATTGATTTAAAACTTCATTTTTAATT
TAAAAGGATCTAGGTGAAGATCCTTTTTGATAATCTCATGACCAAAATCCCTTAACGTGAGTTTTCGTTC
CACTGAGCGTCAGACCCCGTAGAAAAGATCAAAGGATCTTCTTGAGATCCTTTTTTTCTGCGCGTAATCT
GCTGCTTGCAAACAAAAAAACCACCGCTACCAGCGGTGGTTTGTTTGCCGGATCAAGAGCTACCAACTCT
TTTTCCGAAGGTAACTGGCTTCAGCAGAGCGCAGATACCAAATACTGTTCTTCTAGTGTAGCCGTAGTTA
GGCCACCACTTCAAGAACTCTGTAGCACCGCCTACATACCTCGCTCTGCTAATCCTGTTACCAGTGGCTG
CTGCCAGTGGCGATAAGTCGTGTCTTACCGGGTTGGACTCAAGACGATAGTTACCGGATAAGGCGCAGCG
GTCGGGCTGAACGGGGGGTTCGTGCACACAGCCCAGCTTGGAGCGAACGACCTACACCGAACTGAGATAC
CTACAGCGTGAGCTATGAGAAAGCGCCACGCTTCCCGAAGGGAGAAAGGCGGACAGGTATCCGGTAAGCG
GCAGGGTCGGAACAGGAGAGCGCACGAGGGAGCTTCCAGGGGGAAACGCCTGGTATCTTTATAGTCCTGT
CGGGTTTCGCCACCTCTGACTTGAGCGTCGATTTTTGTGATGCTCGTCAGGGGGGCGGAGCCTATGGAAA
AACGCCAGCAACGCGGCCTTTTTACGGTTCCTGGCCTTTTGCTGGCCTTTTGCTCACATGTTCTTTCCTG
CGTTATCCCCTGATTCTGTGGATAACCGTATTACCGCCTTTGAGTGAGCTGATACCGCTCGCCGCAGCCG
AACGACCGAGCGCAGCGAGTCAGTGAGCGAGGAAGCGGAAGAGCGCCCAATACGCAAACCGCCTCTCCCC
GCGCGTTGGCCGATTCATTAATGCAGCTGGCACGACAGGTTTCCCGACTGGAAAGCGGGCAGTGAGCGCA
ACGCAATTAATGTGAGTTAGCTCACTCATTAGGCACCCCAGGCTTTACACTTTATGCTTCCGGCTCGTAT
GTTGTGTGGAATTGTGAGCGGATAACAATTTCACACGAGCTATTTAGGTGACACTATAGAAGTGAAGCTT
GGTCTCAACCTACAAAGTCAATTACTTCGAGTTTTTTTCTGTTGTAACTTATAAGCAATAACAGTAGTAC
AAATTTTGTTTTTCACTTCTTATGGTATTTTTGGTATTTAGCATTCAAACGGCTAGTTTAACAAAAGCGT
ATAGCTAAGAGCGGTAAAATAATTTTAAATAACAGACGGTATGCAACATTTACGGCTACGAACTGGAATC
TTATTTTACATTTGTAAATTGCTAAGATGCTTGGCCGATTAATCTTAGAAATTGATTCTCTTTAGTTTTA
AACTACGATGAAAAATATCAGTCACCAATTAAATTCGTTTAGCTTTTAAAAAAGCTTTAAAAATGAGCAA
AAACATAAAACTCAAAAATAAATATGTTGGGTTGTCTATTTCTAAATTGTTGTTACAAGTTAGCAACCTT
AGCATGACCCAAAAGCTATAACACACATATCACTCAATTATTAATATCGATATTTTAATATTAGTGCAAA
TTTTCCTTGTGAAATTGACATGTATATTTGCGTCTTTTTTGTATTAAATTTTGTTACCAATCGACAAATC
AAGTCCATGAAGAAATTTAGAACTCACTAGATATTGCTGAAATGGTAATTTAGAAAATTATACGTGGGTG
TTACTTGTTAGAGAAAAACTTGAGAGTTTGAGAAAACACTTAAAAGTTAAAACGGTTAAACGATATTCAT
TGGACATTTTATCTTTTTATCTTTTAAGGTTTAATCACAAACGTCCAAGTCCATATGACTATTTTTTTTC
TTTCTTGTTCCTAAGGAAAAATATAAAATACATGATGTTAAAGTCAACGTAGAATTTGTCAAAGTCAGCC
TGATGGTTGCGTTTGGACCTCTTTTTAACCACAGAGTTCAAGCACTAAAACATGTTGGTCCAAGTCTTAA
TGGAAATTATTTGTTGAAATAAATGGCTAATATTTTTTTTCTATTTATTAATTTTCACAAAAACATTGGG
TGCCATATATTTTCAATGTACGGTAATGTGAACATTGAGCGGAAAGTACCATGTTCCTTCTTCTTTTTTG
GTTTTGGTATAATTTTCATCTTCTTTGACTCATTAGAATCTGAAAGAAAAAAAACAAACTCTCATCTCAT
GTCCATAAAAGAAATTATCTAACAAAGAACTCTTCAAAGTATCTCTTTATCTCCTTCTTTACTTCGCTCA
CCCAACATGAGACCGAATTCTCGCCCTATAGTGAGTCGTATTACCTGGCCGTCGTTTTACAACGTCGTGA
CTGGGAAAACCCTGGCGTTACCCAACTTAATCGCCTTGCAGCACATCCCCCTTTCGCCAGCTGGCGTAAT
AGCGAAGAGGCCCGCACCGATCGCCCTTCCCAACAGTTGCGCAGCCTGAATGGCGAATGGCGCCTGATGC
GGTATTTTCTCCTTACGCATCTGTGCGGTATTTCACACCGCATATGGTGCACTCTCAGTACAATCTGCTC
TGATGCCGCATAGTTAAGCCAGCCCCGACACCCGCCAACACCCGCTGACGCGCCCTGACGGGCTTGTCTG
CTCCCGGCATCCGCTTACAGACAAGCTGTGACCGTCTCCGGGAGCTGCATGTGTCAGAGGTTTTCACCGT
CATCACCGAAACGCGCGA
